>Addgene plasmid #67670 | pME-mKate-P2A-APEX2-NS | depositor full sequence | sequence record 130256 | pME-mKate-P2A-APEX2-NS sequence 4087 bps
CTTTCCTGCGTTATCCCCTGATTCTGTGGATAACCGTATTACCGCCTTTGAGTGAGCTGATACCGCTCGC
CGCAGCCGAACGACCGAGCGCAGCGAGTCAGTGAGCGAGGAAGCGGAAGAGCGCCCAATACGCAAACCGC
CTCTCCCCGCGCGTTGGCCGATTCATTAATGCAGCTGGCACGACAGGTTTCCCGACTGGAAAGCGGGCAG
TGAGCGCAACGCAATTAATACGCGTACCGCTAGCCAGGAAGAGTTTGTAGAAACGCAAAAAGGCCATCCG
TCAGGATGGCCTTCTGCTTAGTTTGATGCCTGGCAGTTTATGGCGGGCGTCCTGCCCGCCACCCTCCGGG
CCGTTGCTTCACAACGTTCAAATCCGCTCCCGGCGGATTTGTCCTACTCAGGAGAGCGTTCACCGACAAA
CAACAGATAAAACGAAAGGCCCAGTCTTCCGACTGAGCCTTTCGTTTTATTTGATGCCTGGCAGTTCCCT
ACTCTCGCGTTAACGCTAGCATGGATGTTTTCCCAGTCACGACGTTGTAAAACGACGGCCAGTCTTAAGC
TCGGGCCCCAAATAATGATTTTATTTTGACTGATAGTGACCTGTTCGTTGCAACAAATTGATGAGCAATG
CTTTTTTATAATGCCAACTTTGTACAAAAAAGCAGGCTGCCACCATGGTGAGCGAGCTGATTAAGGAGAA
CATGCACATGAAGCTGTACATGGAGGGCACCGTGAACAACCACCACTTCAAGTGCACATCCGAGGGCGAA
GGCAAGCCCTACGAGGGCACCCAGACCATGAGAATCAAGGCGGTCGAGGGCGGCCCTCTCCCCTTCGCCT
TCGACATCCTGGCTACCAGCTTCATGTACGGCAGCAAAACCTTCATCAACCACACCCAGGGCATCCCCGA
CTTCTTTAAGCAGTCCTTCCCCGAGGGCTTCACATGGGAGAGAGTCACCACATACGAAGACGGGGGCGTG
CTGACCGCTACCCAGGACACCAGCCTCCAGGACGGCTGCCTCATCTACAACGTCAAGATCAGAGGGGTGA
ACTTCCCATCCAACGGCCCTGTGATGCAGAAGAAAACACTCGGCTGGGAGGCCTCCACCGAGACCCTGTA
CCCCGCTGACGGCGGCCTGGAAGGCAGAGCCGACATGGCCCTGAAGCTCGTGGGCGGGGGCCACCTGATC
TGCAACTTGAAGACCACATACAGATCCAAGAAACCCGCTAAGAACCTCAAGATGCCCGGCGTCTACTATG
TGGACAGAAGACTGGAAAGAATCAAGGAGGCCGACAAAGAGACCTACGTCGAGCAGCACGAGGTGGCTGT
GGCCAGATACTGCGACCTCCCTAGCAAACTGGGGCACAGACCTAGGGGCAGCGGCGCCACCAACTTCAGC
CTGCTGAAGCAGGCCGGCGACGTGGAGGAGAACCCCGGCCCCGCCCCCGGCAGCCTCGAGGGAAAGTCTT
ACCCAACTGTGAGTGCTGATTACCAGGACGCCGTTGAGAAGGCGAAGAAGAAGCTCAGAGGCTTCATCGC
TGAGAAGAGATGCGCTCCTCTAATGCTCCGTTTGGCATTCCACTCTGCTGGAACCTTTGACAAGGGCACG
AAGACCGGTGGACCCTTCGGAACCATCAAGCACCCTGCCGAACTGGCTCACAGCGCTAACAACGGTCTTG
ACATCGCTGTTAGGCTTTTGGAGCCACTCAAGGCGGAGTTCCCTATTTTGAGCTACGCCGATTTCTACCA
GTTGGCTGGCGTTGTTGCCGTTGAGGTCACGGGTGGACCTAAGGTTCCATTCCACCCTGGAAGAGAGGAC
AAGCCTGAGCCACCACCAGAGGGTCGCTTGCCCGATCCCACTAAGGGTTCTGACCATTTGAGAGATGTGT
TTGGCAAAGCTATGGGGCTTACTGACCAAGATATCGTTGCTCTATCTGGGGGTCACACTATTGGAGCTGC
ACACAAGGAGCGTTCTGGATTTGAGGGTCCCTGGACCTCTAATCCTCTTATTTTCGACAACTCATACTTC
ACGGAGTTGTTGAGTGGTGAGAAGGAAGGTCTCCTTCAGCTACCTTCTGACAAGGCTCTTTTGTCTGACC
CTGTATTCCGCCCTCTCGTTGACAAATATGCAGCGGACGAAGATGCCTTCTTTGCTGATTACGCTGAGGC
TCACCAAAAGCTTTCCGAGCTTGGGTTTGCTGATGCCGTCGACCCAGCTTTCTTGTACAAAGTTGGCATT
ATAAGAAAGCATTGCTTATCAATTTGTTGCAACGAACAGGTCACTATCAGTCAAAATAAAATCATTATTT
GCCATCCAGCTGATATCCCCTATAGTGAGTCGTATTACATGGTCATAGCTGTTTCCTGGCAGCTCTGGCC
CGTGTCTCAAAATCTCTGATGTTACATTGCACAAGATAAAATAATATCATCATGAACAATAAAACTGTCT
GCTTACATAAACAGTAATACAAGGGGTGTTATGAGCCATATTCAACGGGAAACGTCGAGGCCGCGATTAA
ATTCCAACATGGATGCTGATTTATATGGGTATAAATGGGCTCGCGATAATGTCGGGCAATCAGGTGCGAC
AATCTATCGCTTGTATGGGAAGCCCGATGCGCCAGAGTTGTTTCTGAAACATGGCAAAGGTAGCGTTGCC
AATGATGTTACAGATGAGATGGTCAGACTAAACTGGCTGACGGAATTTATGCCTCTTCCGACCATCAAGC
ATTTTATCCGTACTCCTGATGATGCATGGTTACTCACCACTGCGATCCCCGGAAAAACAGCATTCCAGGT
ATTAGAAGAATATCCTGATTCAGGTGAAAATATTGTTGATGCGCTGGCAGTGTTCCTGCGCCGGTTGCAT
TCGATTCCTGTTTGTAATTGTCCTTTTAACAGCGATCGCGTATTTCGTCTCGCTCAGGCGCAATCACGAA
TGAATAACGGTTTGGTTGATGCGAGTGATTTTGATGACGAGCGTAATGGCTGGCCTGTTGAACAAGTCTG
GAAAGAAATGCATAAACTTTTGCCATTCTCACCGGATTCAGTCGTCACTCATGGTGATTTCTCACTTGAT
AACCTTATTTTTGACGAGGGGAAATTAATAGGTTGTATTGATGTTGGACGAGTCGGAATCGCAGACCGAT
ACCAGGATCTTGCCATCCTATGGAACTGCCTCGGTGAGTTTTCTCCTTCATTACAGAAACGGCTTTTTCA
AAAATATGGTATTGATAATCCTGATATGAATAAATTGCAGTTTCATTTGATGCTCGATGAGTTTTTCTAA
TCAGAATTGGTTAATTGGTTGTAACACTGGCAGAGCATTACGCTGACTTGACGGGACGGCGCAAGCTCAT
GACCAAAATCCCTTAACGTGAGTTACGCGTCGTTCCACTGAGCGTCAGACCCCGTAGAAAAGATCAAAGG
ATCTTCTTGAGATCCTTTTTTTCTGCGCGTAATCTGCTGCTTGCAAACAAAAAAACCACCGCTACCAGCG
GTGGTTTGTTTGCCGGATCAAGAGCTACCAACTCTTTTTCCGAAGGTAACTGGCTTCAGCAGAGCGCAGA
TACCAAATACTGTTCTTCTAGTGTAGCCGTAGTTAGGCCACCACTTCAAGAACTCTGTAGCACCGCCTAC
ATACCTCGCTCTGCTAATCCTGTTACCAGTGGCTGCTGCCAGTGGCGATAAGTCGTGTCTTACCGGGTTG
GACTCAAGACGATAGTTACCGGATAAGGCGCAGCGGTCGGGCTGAACGGGGGGTTCGTGCACACAGCCCA
GCTTGGAGCGAACGACCTACACCGAACTGAGATACCTACAGCGTGAGCTATGAGAAAGCGCCACGCTTCC
CGAAGGGAGAAAGGCGGACAGGTATCCGGTAAGCGGCAGGGTCGGAACAGGAGAGCGCACGAGGGAGCTT
CCAGGGGGAAACGCCTGGTATCTTTATAGTCCTGTCGGGTTTCGCCACCTCTGACTTGAGCGTCGATTTT
TGTGATGCTCGTCAGGGGGGCGGAGCCTATGGAAAAACGCCAGCAACGCGGCCTTTTTACGGTTCCTGGC
CTTTTGCTGGCCTTTTGCTCACATGTT
Features (pLannotate 1.2.2; 11 found; start..end, strand, type, name):
    121..213     +  CDS            lacI (fragment): lac repressor; lacI; The lac repressor binds to the lac operator to inhibit transcription in E. coli. This inhibition can be relieved by adding lactose or isopropyl-β-D-thiogalactopyranoside (IPTG).
    268..295     -  terminator     rrnB T2 terminator: transcription terminator T2 from the E. coli rrnB gene
    427..470     +  terminator     rrnB T1 terminator: Escherichia coli rrnB; transcription terminator T1 from the E. coli rrnB gene
    517..553     -  CDS            lacZα (fragment): LacZα fragment of β-galactosidase; lacZ fragment
    569..668     +  protein_bind   attL1: mutant version of attL; recombination site for the Gateway® LR reaction LR Clonase™
    675..1370    +  CDS            mKate2: mKate2 is a basic (constitutively fluorescent) red fluorescent protein published in 2009, derived from Entacmaea quadricolor. It is reported to be a rapidly-maturing monomer with moderate acid sensitivity.
   1460..2207    +  CDS            APEX2 (fragment): soybean ascorbate peroxidase, engineered to serve as a monomeric tag for electron microscopy and live-cell proteomics (Lam et al., 2015) more active than the original APEX due to the A134P mutation
   2212..2311    -  protein_bind   attL2: mutant version of attL; recombination site for the Gateway® LR reaction LR Clonase™
   2329..2347    -  promoter       T7 promoter: promoter for bacteriophage T7 RNA polymerase
   2481..3290    +  CDS            KanR: aminoglycoside phosphotransferase; aph(3')-Ia; confers resistance to kanamycin in bacteria or G418 (Geneticin®) in eukaryotes
   3437..4025    +  rep_origin     ori: high-copy-number ColE1/pMB1/pBR322/pUC origin of replication
