[The description below was written by a language model from this plasmid's Addgene catalogue record and pLannotate feature annotations shown in this document.]
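Description:
pME-mKate-P2A-APEX2-NS is a Gateway multisite middle entry clone built on the pDONR 221 backbone. It is a small (about 4.1 kb) bacterial plasmid that serves as a donor of a coding cassette rather than as an expression vector. It replicates in E. coli from a high-copy ColE1/pUC-type origin and is selected with kanamycin through the KanR aminoglycoside phosphotransferase gene. The rrnB T1 and T2 terminators upstream of the cloning region insulate the insert from read-through transcription. The short lacI and lacZα fragments and the T7 promoter flanking the cassette are backbone remnants. The record lists no promoter positioned to drive the insert in eukaryotic cells; expression depends on the promoter supplied after recombination.

The synthetic insert sits between attL1 and attL2, the sites used by LR Clonase to transfer it into an attR-containing destination vector, typically alongside 5′ and 3′ entry clones in a multisite assembly. It encodes the monomeric red fluorescent protein mKate2, followed by APEX2, the engineered soybean ascorbate peroxidase used as a genetically encoded tag for electron microscopy. According to the catalogue name and purpose, a P2A self-cleaving peptide links the two. It is not annotated in the feature table but would fall in the gap between the two coding sequences. P2A-mediated ribosomal skipping would yield free mKate2 as a fluorescent marker of expressing cells and a separate APEX2 polypeptide. "NS" denotes the absence of a stop codon, so APEX2 can be fused in frame to a sequence provided by a downstream 3′ entry element. The associated publication concerns modular electron microscopy detection of GFP-labelled proteins in cells and organisms.
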