Addgene plasmid #67670: pME-mKate-P2A-APEX2-NS
Purpose: Gateway entry clone containing mKate2-P2A-APEX2 with no stop codon
Depositing lab: Rob Parton. Depositing organization: University of Queensland, Institute for Molecular Bioscience. Publication: Modular Detection of GFP-Labeled Proteins for Rapid Screening by Electron Microscopy in Cells and Organisms. Ariotti N, Hall TE, Rae J, Ferguson C, McMahon KA, Martel N, Webb RE, Webb RI, Teasdale RD, Parton RG. Dev Cell. 2015 Nov 23;35(4):513-25. doi: 10.1016/j.devcel.2015.10.016. Epub 2015 Nov 12. PubMed 26585296.
Backbone
  Vector backbone: pDONR 221
  Backbone manufacturer: Invitrogen
  Vector type: Gateway multisite middle entry clone
Growth in bacteria
  Bacterial resistance: Kanamycin, 50 μg/mL
  Growth temperature: 37°C
  Growth strain: DH5alpha
  Copy number: High Copy
Gene/Insert
  Gene/Insert name: mKate2-P2A-APEX2-NS
  Species: Synthetic
  Cloning method: Gateway Cloning
  Sequencing primers: 5′ M13F; 3′ M13R
Terms and licenses: Academic/Nonprofit Terms; Industry Terms: Not Available to Industry
How to cite: pME-mKate-P2A-APEX2-NS was a gift from Rob Parton (Addgene plasmid # 67670 ; http://n2t.net/addgene:67670 ; RRID:Addgene_67670)
