>Addgene plasmid #67670 | pME-mKate-P2A-APEX2-NS | addgene partial sequence | sequence record 130254 | M13-F20 5'-TGTAAAACGACGGCCAGT-3'
GATAGTGACCTGTTCGTTGCAACAAATTGATGAGCAATGCTTTTTTATAATGCCAACTTTGTACAAAAAA
GCAGGCTGCCACCATGGTGAGCGAGCTGATTAAGGAGAACATGCACATGAAGCTGTACATGGAGGGCACC
GTGAACAACCACCACTTCAAGTGCACATCCGAGGGCGAAGGCAAGCCCTACGAGGGCACCCAGACCATGA
GAATCAAGGCGGTCGAGGGCGGCCCTCTCCCCTTCGCCTTCGACATCCTGGCTACCAGCTTCATGTACGG
CAGCAAAACCTTCATCAACCACACCCAGGGCATCCCCGACTTCTTTAAGCAGTCCTTCCCCGAGGGCTTC
ACATGGGAGAGAGTCACCACATACGAAGACGGGGGCGTGCTGACCGCTACCCAGGACACCAGCCTCCAGG
ACGGCTGCCTCATCTACAACGTCAAGATCAGAGGGGTGAACTTCCCATCCAACGGCCCTGTGATGCAGAA
GAAAACACTCGGCTGGGAGGCCTCCACCGAGACCCTGTACCCCGCTGACGGCGGCCTGGAAGGCAGAGCC
GACATGGCCCTGAAGCTCGTGGGCGGGGGCCACCTGATCTGCAACTTGAAGACCACATACAGATCCAAGA
AACCCGCTAAGAACCTCAAGATGCCCGGCGTCTACTATGTGGACAGAAGACTGGAAAGAATCAAGGAGGC
CGACAAAGAGACCTACGTCGAGCAGCACGAGGTGGCTGTGGCCAGATACTGCGACCTCCCTAGCAAACTG
GGGCACAGACCTAGG
