>Addgene plasmid #67670 | pME-mKate-P2A-APEX2-NS | addgene partial sequence | sequence record 130444 | M13-Rev 5'-CAGGAAACAGCTATGACC-3'
AATAATGATTTTATTTTGACTGATAGTGACCTGTTCGTTGCAACAAATTGATAAGCAATGCTTTCTTATA
ATGCCAACTTTGTACAAGAAAGCTGGGTCGACGGCATCAGCAAACCCAAGCTCGGAAAGCTTTTGGTGAG
CCTCAGCGTAATCAGCAAAGAAGGCATCTTCGTCCGCTGCATATTTGTCAACGAGAGGGCGGAATACAGG
GTCAGACAAAAGAGCCTTGTCAGAAGGTAGCTGAAGGAGACCTTCCTTCTCACCACTCAACAACTCCGTG
AAGTATGAGTTGTCGAAAATAAGAGGATTAGAGGTCCAGGGACCCTCAAATCCAGAACGCTCCTTGTGTG
CAGCTCCAATAGTGTGACCCCCAGATAGAGCAACGATATCTTGGTCAGTAAGCCCCATAGCTTTGCCAAA
CACATCTCTCAAATGGTCAGAACCCTTAGTGGGATCGGGCAAGCGACCCTCTGGTGGTGGCTCAGGCTTG
TCCTCTCTTCCAGGGTGGAATGGAACCTTAGGTCCACCCGTGACCTCAACGGCAACAACGCCAGCCAACT
GGTAGAAATCGGCGTAGCTCAAAATAGGGAACTCCGCCTTGAGTGGCTCCAAAAGCCTAACAGCGATGTC
AAGACCGTTGTTAGCGCTGTGAGCCAGTTCGGCAGGGTGCTTGATGGTTCCGAAGGGTCCACCGGTCTTC
GTGCCCTTGTCAAAGGTTCCAGCAGAGTGGAATGCCAAACGGAGCATTAGAGGAGCGCATCTCTTCTCAG
CGATGAAGCCTCTGAGCTTCTTCTTCGCCTTCTCAACGGCGTCCTGGTAATCAGCACTCACAGTTG
